>Addgene plasmid #52718 | pMXs-hs-3xHA-deltaRING-LIN-41 | depositor full sequence | sequence record 82067 | pMXs-hs-3xHA-deltaRING-LIN-41 sequence 7095 bps
CCCGAAAAGTGCCACCTGCATAATGAAAGACCCCACCTGTAGGTTTGGCAAGCTAGCTTAAGTAACGCCA
TTTTGCAAGGCATGGAAAAATACATAACTGAGAATAGAAAAGTTCAGATCAAGGTCAGGAACAGATGGAA
CAGCTGAATATGGGCCAAACAGGATATCTGTGGTAAGCAGTTCCTGCCCCGGCTCAGGGCCAAGAACAGA
TGGAACAGCTGAATATGGGCCAAACAGGATATCTGTGGTAAGCAGTTCCTGCCCCGGCTCAGGGCCAAGA
ACAGATGGTCCCCAGATGCGGTCCAGCCCTCAGCAGTTTCTAGAGAACCATCAGATGTTTCCAGGGTGCC
CCAAGGACCTGAAATGACCCTGTGCCTTATTTGAACTAACCAATCAGTTCGCTTCTCGCTTCTGTTCGCG
CGCTTCTGCTCCCCGAGCTCAATAAAAGAGCCCACAACCCCTCACTCGGCGCGCCAGTCCTCCGATTGAC
TGAGTCGCCCGGGTACCCGTGTATCCAATAAACCCTCTTGCAGTTGCATCCGACTTGTGGTCTCGCTGTT
CCTTGGGAGGGTCTCCTCTGAGTGATTGACTACCCGTCAGCGGGGGTCTTTCATTTGGGGGCTCGTCCGG
GATCGGGAGACCCCTGCCCAGGGACCACCGACCCACCACCGGGAGGTAAGCTGGCCAGCAACTTATCTGT
GTCTGTCCGATTGTCTAGTGTCTATGACTGATTTTATGCGCCTGCGTCGGTACTAGTTAGCTAACTAGCT
CTGTATCTGGCGGACCCGTGGTGGAACTGACGAGTTCGGAACACCCGGCCGCAACCCTGGGAGACGTCCC
AGGGACTTCGGGGGCCGTTTTTGTGGCCCGACCTGAGTCCAAAAATCCCGATCGTTTTGGACTCTTTGGT
GCACCCCCCTAATAGGAGGGATATGTGGTTCTGGTAGGAGACGAGAACCTAAAACAGTTCCCGCCTCCGT
CTGAATTTTTGCTTTCGGTTTGGGACCGAAGCCGCGCCGCGCGTCTTGTCTGCTGCAGCATCGTTCTGTG
TTGTCTCTGTCTGACTGTGTTTCTGTATTTGTCTGAAAATTAGGGCCAGACTGTTACCACTCCCTTAAGT
TTGACCTTAGGTCACTGGAAAGATGTCGAGCGGATCGCTCACAACCAGTCGGTAGATGTCAAGAAGAGAC
GTTGGGTTACCTTCTGCTCTGCAGAATGGCCAACCTTTAACGTCGGATGGCCGCGAGACGGCACCTTTAA
CCGAGACCTCATCACCCAGGTTAAGATCAAGGTCTTTTCACCTGGCCCGCATGGACACCCAGACCAGGTC
CCCTACATCGTGACCTGGGAAGCCTTGGCTTTTGACCCCCCTCCCTGGGTCAAGCCCTTTGTACACCCTA
AGCCTCCGCCTCCTCTTCCTCCATCCGCCCCGTCTCTCCCCCTTGAACCTCCTCGTTCGACCCCGCCTCG
ATCCTCCCTTTATCCAGCCCTCACTCCTTCTCTAGGCGCCCCCATATGGCCATATGAGATCTTATATGGG
GCACCCCCGCCCCTTGTAAACTTCCCTGACCCTGACATGACAAGAGTTACTAACAGCCCCTCTCTCCAAG
CTCACTTACAGGCTCTCTACTTAGTCCAGCACGAAGTCTGGAGACCTCTGGCGGCAGCCTACCAAGAACA
ACTGGACCGACCGGTGGTACCTCACCCTTACCGAGTCGGCGACACAGTGTGGGTCCGCCGACACCAGACT
AAGAACCTAGAACCTCGCTGGAAAGGACCTTACACAGTCCTGCTGACCACCCCCACCGCCCTCAAAGTAG
ACGGCATCGCAGCTTGGATACACGCCGCCCACGTGAAGGCTGCCGACCCCGGGGGTGGACCATCCTCTAG
ACTGCCGGATCTAGCTAGTTAATTAAGGATCCCAGTGTGGTGGTACGGGAATTCCTGCAGGCCACCATGG
CATACCCATACGATGTTCCTGACTATGCGGGCTATCCCTATGACGTCCCGGACTATGCAGGATCCTATCC
ATATGACGTTCCAGATTACGCTATGGCTTCGTTCCCCGAGACCGATTTCCAGATCCCCGTGTGCGACCAG
AAAGTAGTGCTAGCCGAGGCGGCGGGTATGGACGCGCTGCCTTCGTCCGCCTTCCTGCTTAGCAACCTGC
TCGACGCGGTGGTGGCCACTGCCGACGAGCCGCCGCCCAAGAACGGGCGCGCCGGCGCTCCGGCGGGAGC
GGGCGGCCACAGCAACCACCGGCACCACGCTCACCACGCGCACCCGCGCGCGTCCGCCTCCGCGCCGCCA
CTCCCGCAGGCGCCGCAGCCGCCCGCGCCTTCCCGCTCGGCACCCGGCGGCCCTGCCGCTTCCCCGTCGG
CGCTGCTGCTCCGCCGTCCTCACGGCTGCAGCTCGTGCGATGAGGGCAACGCAGCTTCTTCGCGCTGCCT
CGACTGCCAGGAGCACCTGTGCGACAACTGCGTCCGAGCGCACCAGCGCGTGCGCCTCACCAAGGACCAC
TACATCGAGCGCGGCCCGCCGGGTCCCGGTGCCGCAGCAGCGGCGCAGCAGCTCGGGCTCGGGCCGCCCT
TTCCCGGCCCGCCCTTCTCCATCCTCTCAGTGTTTCCCGAGCGCCTCGGCTTCTGCCAGCACCACGACGA
CGAGGTGCTGCACCTGTACTGTGACACTTGCTCTGTACCCATCTGTCGTGAGTGCACAATGGGCCGGCAT
GGGGGCCACAGCTTCATCTACCTCCAGGAGGCACTGCAGGACTCACGGGCACTCACCATCCAGCTGCTGG
CAGATGCCCAGCAGGGACGACAGGCAATCCAGCTGAGCATCGAGCAGGCCCAGACGGTGGCGGAACAGGT
GGAGATGAAGGCGAAGGTTGTGCAGTCGGAGGTCAAAGCCGTGACGGCGAGGCATAAGAAAGCCCTGGAG
GAACGCGAGTGTGAGCTGCTGTGGAAGGTAGAAAAGATCCGCCAGGTGAAAGCCAAGTCTCTGTACCTGC
AGGTGGAGAAGCTGCGGCAAAACCTCAACAAGCTTGAGAGCACCATCAGTGCCGTGCAGCAGGTCCTGGA
GGAGGGTAGAGCGCTAGACATCCTACTGGCCCGAGACCGGATGCTGGCCCAGGTGCAGGAGCTGAAGACC
GTGCGGAGCCTCCTGCAGCCCCAGGAAGACGACCGAGTCATGTTCACACCCCCCGATCAGGCACTGTACC
TTGCCATCAAGTCTTTTGGCTTTGTTAGCAGCGGGGCCTTTGCCCCACTCACCAAGGCCACAGGCGATGG
CCTCAAGCGTGCCCTCCAGGGTAAGGTGGCCTCCTTCACAGTCATTGGTTATGACCACGATGGTGAGCCC
CGCCTCTCAGGAGGCGACCTGATGTCGGCTGTGGTCCTGGGCCCTGATGGCAACCTGTTTGGTGCAGAGG
TGAGTGATCAGCAGAATGGGACATACGTGGTGAGTTACCGACCCCAGCTGGAGGGTGAGCACCTGGTATC
TGTGACACTGTGCAACCAGCACATTGAGAACAGCCCTTTCAAGGTGGTGGTCAAGTCAGGCCGCAGCTAC
GTGGGCATTGGGCTCCCGGGCCTGAGCTTCGGCAGTGAGGGTGACAGCGATGGCAAGCTCTGCCGCCCTT
GGGGTGTGAGTGTAGACAAGGAGGGCTACATCATTGTCGCCGACCGCAGCAACAACCGCATCCAGGTGTT
CAAGCCCTGCGGCGCCTTCCACCACAAATTCGGCACCCTGGGCTCCCGGCCTGGGCAGTTCGACCGACCA
GCCGGCGTGGCCTGTGACGCCTCACGCAGGATCGTGGTGGCTGACAAGGACAATCATCGCATCCAGATCT
TCACGTTCGAGGGCCAGTTCCTCCTCAAGTTTGGTGAGAAAGGAACCAAGAATGGGCAGTTCAACTACCC
TTGGGATGTGGCGGTGAATTCTGAGGGCAAGATCCTGGTCTCAGACACGAGGAACCACCGGATCCAGCTG
TTTGGGCCTGATGGTGTCTTCCTAAACAAGTATGGCTTCGAGGGGGCTCTCTGGAAGCACTTTGACTCCC
CACGGGGTGTGGCCTTCAACCATGAGGGCCACTTGGTGGTCACTGACTTCAACAACCACCGGCTCCTGGT
TATTCACCCCGACTGCCAGTCGGCACGCTTTCTGGGCTCGGAGGGCACAGGCAATGGGCAGTTCCTGCGC
CCACAAGGGGTAGCTGTGGACCAGGAAGGGCGCATCATTGTGGCGGATTCCAGGAACCATCGGGTACAGA
TGTTTGAATCCAACGGCAGCTTCCTGTGCAAGTTTGGTGCTCAAGGCAGCGGCTTTGGGCAGATGGACCG
CCCTTCCGGCATCGCCATCACCCCCGACGGAATGATCGTTGTGGTGGACTTTGGCAACAATCGAATCCTC
GTCTTCTAATTGCATTTCCTAGGACGATAAAATAAAAGATTTTATTTAGTCTCCAGAAAAAGGGGGGAAT
GAAAGACCCCACCTGTAGGTTTGGCAAGCTAGCTTAAGTAACGCCATTTTGCAAGGCATGGAAAAATACA
TAACTGAGAATAGAGAAGTTCAGATCAAGGTCAGGAACAGATGGAACAGCTGAATATGGGCCAAACAGGA
TATCTGTGGTAAGCAGTTCCTGCCCCGGCTCAGGGCCAAGAACAGATGGAACAGCTGAATATGGGCCAAA
CAGGATATCTGTGGTAAGCAGTTCCTGCCCCGGCTCAGGGCCAAGAACAGATGGTCCCCAGATGCGGTCC
AGCCCTCAGCAGTTTCTAGAGAACCATCAGATGTTTCCAGGGTGCCCCAAGGACCTGAAATGACCCTGTG
CCTTATTTGAACTAACCAATCAGTTCGCTTCTCGCTTCTGTTCGCGCGCTTCTGCTCCCCGAGCTCAATA
AAAGAGCCCACAACCCCTCACTCGGGGCGCCAGTCCTCCGATTGACTGAGTCGCCCGGGTACCCGTGTAT
CCAATAAACCCTCTTGCAGTTGCATCCGACTTGTGGTCTCGCTGTTCCTTGGGAGGGTCTCCTCTGAGTG
ATTGACTACCCGTCAGCGGGGGTCTTTCACATGCAGCATGTATCAAAATTAATTTGGTTTTTTTTCTTAA
GTATTTACATTAAATGGCCATAGTTGCATTAATGAATCGGCCAACGCGCGGGGAGAGGCGGTTTGCGTAT
TGGGCGCTCTTCCGCTTCCTCGCTCACTGACTCGCTGCGCTCGGTCGTTCGGCTGCGGCGAGCGGTATCA
GCTCACTCAAAGGCGGTAATACGGTTATCCACAGAATCAGGGGATAACGCAGGAAAGAACATGTGAGCAA
AAGGCCAGCAAAAGGCCAGGAACCGTAAAAAGGCCGCGTTGCTGGCGTTTTTCCATAGGCTCCGCCCCCC
TGACGAGCATCACAAAAATCGACGCTCAAGTCAGAGGTGGCGAAACCCGACAGGACTATAAAGATACCAG
GCGTTTCCCCCTGGAAGCTCCCTCGTGCGCTCTCCTGTTCCGACCCTGCCGCTTACCGGATACCTGTCCG
CCTTTCTCCCTTCGGGAAGCGTGGCGCTTTCTCATAGCTCACGCTGTAGGTATCTCAGTTCGGTGTAGGT
CGTTCGCTCCAAGCTGGGCTGTGTGCACGAACCCCCCGTTCAGCCCGACCGCTGCGCCTTATCCGGTAAC
TATCGTCTTGAGTCCAACCCGGTAAGACACGACTTATCGCCACTGGCAGCAGCCACTGGTAACAGGATTA
GCAGAGCGAGGTATGTAGGCGGTGCTACAGAGTTCTTGAAGTGGTGGCCTAACTACGGCTACACTAGAAG
AACAGTATTTGGTATCTGCGCTCTGCTGAAGCCAGTTACCTTCGGAAAAAGAGTTGGTAGCTCTTGATCC
GGCAAACAAACCACCGCTGGTAGCGGTGGTTTTTTTGTTTGCAAGCAGCAGATTACGCGCAGAAAAAAAG
GATCTCAAGAAGATCCTTTGATCTTTTCTACGGGGTCTGACGCTCAGTGGAACGAAAACTCACGTTAAGG
GATTTTGGTCATGAGATTATCAAAAAGGATCTTCACCTAGATCCTTTTGCGGCCGGCCGCAAATCAATCT
AAAGTATATATGAGTAAACTTGGTCTGACAGTTACCAATGCTTAATCAGTGAGGCACCTATCTCAGCGAT
CTGTCTATTTCGTTCATCCATAGTTGCCTGACTCCCCGTCGTGTAGATAACTACGATACGGGAGGGCTTA
CCATCTGGCCCCAGTGCTGCAATGATACCGCGAGACCCACGCTCACCGGCTCCAGATTTATCAGCAATAA
ACCAGCCAGCCGGAAGGGCCGAGCGCAGAAGTGGTCCTGCAACTTTATCCGCCTCCATCCAGTCTATTAA
TTGTTGCCGGGAAGCTAGAGTAAGTAGTTCGCCAGTTAATAGTTTGCGCAACGTTGTTGCCATTGCTACA
GGCATCGTGGTGTCACGCTCGTCGTTTGGTATGGCTTCATTCAGCTCCGGTTCCCAACGATCAAGGCGAG
TTACATGATCCCCCATGTTGTGCAAAAAAGCGGTTAGCTCCTTCGGTCCTCCGATCGTTGTCAGAAGTAA
GTTGGCCGCAGTGTTATCACTCATGGTTATGGCAGCACTGCATAATTCTCTTACTGTCATGCCATCCGTA
AGATGCTTTTCTGTGACTGGTGAGTACTCAACCAAGTCATTCTGAGAATAGTGTATGCGGCGACCGAGTT
GCTCTTGCCCGGCGTCAATACGGGATAATACCGCGCCACATAGCAGAACTTTAAAAGTGCTCATCATTGG
AAAACGTTCTTCGGGGCGAAAACTCTCAAGGATCTTACCGCTGTTGAGATCCAGTTCGATGTAACCCACT
CGTGCACCCAACTGATCTTCAGCATCTTTTACTTTCACCAGCGTTTCTGGGTGAGCAAAAACAGGAAGGC
AAAATGCCGCAAAAAAGGGAATAAGGGCGACACGGAAATGTTGAATACTCATACTCTTCCTTTTTCAATA
TTATTGAAGCATTTATCAGGGTTATTGTCTCATGAGCGGATACATATTTGAATGTATTTAGAAAAATAAA
CAAATAGGGGTTCCGCGCACATTTC
Features (pLannotate 1.2.2; 13 found; start..end, strand, type, name):
     22..615     +  LTR            LTR: long terminal repeat from Moloney murine leukemia virus
    678..877     +  misc_feature   MMLV Ψ: packaging signal of Moloney murine leukemia virus (MMLV)
    929..1017    +  misc_feature   MESV Ψ (fragment): packaging signal of murine embryonic stem cell virus
   1094..1510    +  CDS            gag (truncated): truncated Moloney murine leukemia virus (MMLV) gag gene lacking the start codon
   1520..1894    +  misc_feature   pol region: Moloney murine leukemia virus (MMLV) pol region containing the splice acceptor site
   1963..2052    +  CDS            3xHA: three tandem HA epitope tags
   2086..3741    +  CDS            TRIM71 (fragment): LIN41_HUMAN - Also known as LIN41. Experimental evidence at protein level: Swiss-Prot protein existence level 1. E3 ubiquitin-protein ligase that cooperates with the microRNAs (miRNAs) machinery and promotes embryonic stem cells proliferation and maintenance (Probable). Binds to miRNAs and associates with AGO2, participating in post-transcriptional repression of transcripts such as CDKN1A (By similarity). In addition, participates in post-transcriptional mRNA repression in a miRNA independent mechanism (PubMed:23125361). Facilitates the G1-S transition to promote rapid embryonic stem cell self
   4478..4599    +  LTR            3' LTR (ΔU3) (fragment): self-inactivating 3' long terminal repeat (LTR) from Moloney murine leukemia virus
   4600..5069    +  LTR            LTR: long terminal repeat from Moloney murine leukemia virus
   5135..5187    -  CDS            lacI (fragment): lac repressor; lacI; The lac repressor binds to the lac operator to inhibit transcription in E. coli. This inhibition can be relieved by adding lactose or isopropyl-β-D-thiogalactopyranoside (IPTG).
   5370..5958    -  rep_origin     ori: high-copy-number ColE1/pMB1/pBR322/pUC origin of replication
   6122..6982    -  CDS            AmpR: β-lactamase; bla; confers resistance to ampicillin, carbenicillin, and related antibiotics
   6983..7087    -  promoter       AmpR promoter: bla
