[The description below was written by a language model from this plasmid's Addgene catalogue record and pLannotate feature annotations shown in this document.]
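Description:
pMXs-hs-3xHA-deltaRING-LIN-41 is a Moloney murine leukemia virus-based retroviral expression plasmid built on the pMXs backbone, designed to deliver a mutant form of human LIN-41 (TRIM71) into mammalian cells. In bacteria it is maintained as a high-copy plasmid through a ColE1/pUC-type origin and is selected with ampicillin through the β-lactamase gene and its own promoter. A short lacI fragment annotated next to the origin appears to be a backbone remnant with no function.

The proviral region is flanked by MMLV long terminal repeats. No separate internal promoter is annotated, so transcription of the insert presumably depends on the 5' LTR, as is usual for pMXs vectors. Downstream of the 5' LTR lie the MMLV packaging signal (with a short fragment matching the MESV Ψ), a truncated gag segment lacking its start codon, which extends the packaging signal, and a pol-derived region carrying the splice acceptor. Gag, pol and env are not encoded, so they must be supplied in trans by a packaging cell line to produce replication-incompetent virus.

The payload is a 2,463 bp human TRIM71 insert with three tandem HA epitopes at the N terminus for detection or immunoprecipitation. Amino acids 12–91 are deleted, removing the RING domain that underlies the protein's E3 ubiquitin ligase activity. The automated annotation marks only part of the coding sequence as TRIM71, and the stretch before the 3' LTR is unannotated. No mammalian selection marker or reporter is recorded. The construct comes from work on the let-7/LIN-41 pathway in reprogramming to human induced pluripotent stem cells, where it would serve to test whether the RING domain is required for LIN-41 function.
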