Addgene plasmid #52718: pMXs-hs-3xHA-deltaRING-LIN-41
Purpose: retroviral expression of human LIN-41 / TRIM71 containing a RING domain deletion and 3 N-terminal HA tags
Depositing lab: Shinya Yamanaka. Depositing organization: J. David Gladstone Institutes. Publication: The let-7/LIN-41 pathway regulates reprogramming to human induced pluripotent stem cells by controlling expression of prodifferentiation genes. Worringer KA, Rand TA, Hayashi Y, Sami S, Takahashi K, Tanabe K, Narita M, Srivastava D, Yamanaka S. Cell Stem Cell. 2014 Jan 2;14(1):40-52. doi: 10.1016/j.stem.2013.11.001. Epub 2013 Nov 14. PubMed 24239284.
Backbone
  Vector backbone: pMXs
  Vector type: Mammalian Expression, Retroviral
Growth in bacteria
  Bacterial resistance: Ampicillin, 100 μg/mL
  Growth temperature: 37°C
  Growth strain: Top10
  Copy number: High Copy
Gene/Insert
  Gene/Insert name: LIN-41 (alt name: TRIM71)
  Species: H. sapiens (human)
  Insert size (bp): 2463
  Mutation: deleted amino acids 12-91
  Entrez Gene: TRIM71 (a.k.a. LIN-41, LIN41)
  Tag / fusion protein: 3xHA (N terminal on insert)
Terms and licenses: Academic/Nonprofit Terms; Industry Terms: Not Available to Industry
How to cite: pMXs-hs-3xHA-deltaRING-LIN-41 was a gift from Shinya Yamanaka (Addgene plasmid # 52718 ; http://n2t.net/addgene:52718 ; RRID:Addgene_52718)
