>Addgene plasmid #52718 | pMXs-hs-3xHA-deltaRING-LIN-41 | addgene partial sequence | sequence record 84043 | pMX-S1811 5'-GACGGCATCGCAGCTTGGATACAC-3'
GTGAAGGCTGCCGACCCCGGGGGTGGACCATCCTCTAGACTGCCGGATCTAGCTAGTTAATTAAGGATCC
CAGTGTGGTGGTACGGGAATTCCTGCAGGCCACCATGGCATACCCATACGATGTTCCTGACTATGCGGGC
TATCCCTATGACGTCCCGGACTATGCAGGATCCTATCCATATGACGTTCCAGATTACGCTATGGCTTCGT
TCCCCGAGACCGATTTCCAGATCCCCGTGTGCGACCAGAAAGTAGTGCTAGCCGAGGCGGCGGGTATGGA
CGCGCTGCCTTCGTCCGCCTTCCTGCTTAGCAACCTGCTCGACGCGGTGGTGGCCACTGCCGACGAGCCG
CCGCCCAAGAACGGGCGCGCCGGCGCTCCGGCGGGAGCGGGCGGCCACAGCAACCACCGGCACCACGCTC
ACCACGCGCACCCGCGCGCGTCCGCCTCCGCGCCGCCACTCCCGCAGGCGCCGCAGCCGCCCGCGCCTTC
CCGCTCGGCACCCGGCGGCCCTGCCGCTTCCCCGTCGGCGCTGCTGCTCCGCCGTCCTCACGGCTGCAGC
TCGTGCGATGAGGGCAACGCAGCTTCTTCGCGCTGCCTCGACTGCCAGGAGCACCTGTGCGACAACTGCG
TCCGAGCGCACCAGCGCGTGCGCCTCACCAAGGACCACTACATCGAGCGCGGCCCGCCGGGTCCCGGTGC
CGCAGCAGCGGCGCAGCAGCTCGGGCTCGGGCCGCCCTTTCCCGGCCCGC
