>Addgene plasmid #52718 | pMXs-hs-3xHA-deltaRING-LIN-41 | addgene partial sequence | sequence record 84044 | hLIN-41-R1 5'-cctgacttgaccaccaccttg-3'
TGTGCTGGTTGCACAGTGTCACAGATACCAGGTGCTCACCCTCCAGCTGGGGTCGGTAACTCACCACGTA
TGTCCCATTCTGCTGATCACTCACCTCTGCACCAAACAGGTTGCCATCAGGGCCCAGGACCACAGCCGAC
ATCAGGTCGCCTCCTGAGAGGCGGGGCTCACCATCGTGGTCATAACCAATGACTGTGAAGGAGGCCACCT
TACCCTGGAGGGCACGCTTGAGGCCATCGCCTGTGGCCTTGGTGAGTGGGGCAAAGGCCCCGCTGCTAAC
AAAGCCAAAAGACTTGATGGCAAGGTACAGTGCCTGATCGGGGGGTGTGAACATGACTCGGTCGTCTTCC
TGGGGCTGCAGGAGGCTCCGCACGGTCTTCAGCTCCTGCACCTGGGCCAGCATCCGGTCTCGGGCCAGTA
GGATGTCTAGCGCTCTACCCTCCTCCAGGACCTGCTGCACGGCACTGATGGTGCTCTCAAGCTTGTTGAG
GTTTTGCCGCAGCTTCTCCACCTGCAGGTACAGAGACTTGGCTTTCACCTGGCGGATCTTTTCTACCTTC
CACAGCAGCTCACACTCGCGTTCCTCCAGGGCTTTCTTATGCCTCGCAGTCACGGCTTTGACCTCCGACT
GCACAACCTTCGCCTTCATCTCCACCTGTTCCGCCACCGTCTGGGCCTGCTCGATGCTCAGCTGGATTGC
CTGTCGTCCCTGCTGGGCATCTGCCAGCAGCTGGATGGTGAGTGCCCGTGAGTCCTGCAGTGCCTCCTGG
AGGTAGATGAAGCTGTGGCCCCCATGCCGGCCCATTGTGCACTCACGACAGATGGGTACAGAGCAAGTGT
CACAGTACAGGTGCAGCACCTCGTCGTCGTGGTGCTGGCAGAAGCCGAGGCGCTCGGGAAACACTGAGAG
GATGGAGAA
