>Addgene plasmid #52718 | pMXs-hs-3xHA-deltaRING-LIN-41 | addgene partial sequence | sequence record 84045 | pMX-L3205 5'-CCCTTTTTCTGGAGACTAAATAAA-3'
TCGTCCTAGGAAATGCAATTAGAAGACGAGGATTCGATTGTTGCCAAAGTCCACCACAACGATCATTCCG
TCGGGGGTGATGGCGATGCCGGAAGGGCGGTCCATCTGCCCAAAGCCGCTGCCTTGAGCACCAAACTTGC
ACAGGAAGCTGCCGTTGGATTCAAACATCTGTACCCGATGGTTCCTGGAATCCGCCACAATGATGCGCCC
TTCCTGGTCCACAGCTACCCCTTGTGGGCGCAGGAACTGCCCATTGCCTGTGCCCTCCGAGCCCAGAAAG
CGTGCCGACTGGCAGTCGGGGTGAATAACCAGGAGCCGGTGGTTGTTGAAGTCAGTGACCACCAAGTGGC
CCTCATGGTTGAAGGCCACACCCCGTGGGGAGTCAAAGTGCTTCCAGAGAGCCCCCTCGAAGCCATACTT
GTTTAGGAAGACACCATCAGGCCCAAACAGCTGGATCCGGTGGTTCCTCGTGTCTGAGACCAGGATCTTG
CCCTCAGAATTCACCGCCACATCCCAAGGGTAGTTGAACTGCCCATTCTTGGTTCCTTTCTCACCAAACT
TGAGGAGGAACTGGCCCTCGAACGTGAAGATCTGGATGCGATGATTGTCCTTGTCAGCCACCACGATCCT
GCGTGAGGCGTCACAGGCCACGCCGGCTGGTCGGTCGAACTGCCCAGGCCGGGAGCCCAGGGTGCCGAAT
TTGTGGTGGAAGGCGCCGCAGGGCTTGAACACCTGGATGCGGTTGTTGCTGCGGTCGGCGACAATGATGT
AGCCCTCCTTGTCTACACTCACACCCCAAGGGCGGCAGAGCTTGCCATCGCTGTCACCCTCACTGCCGAA
GCTCAGGCCCGGGAGCCCAATGCCCACGTAGCTGCGGCCTGACTTGACCACCACCTTGAAAGGGCTGTTC
TCAATGTGCTGGTTGCACAGTGTCACAGATACCAGGTGCTCACCCTCCAGCTGGGGTCGGTAACTCACCA
CGTATGTCCCATTCTGCTGATCACTCACCTCTGCACCAAACAGGTTGCCATCAGGGCCCAGGACCACAGC
CGA
